Addgene plasmid #87681: pFLAG-CMV2 MAML LHHLL
Purpose: Mammalian expression vector for Maml1 with LHHLL mutation
Depositing lab: Karl Munger. Depositing organization: Tufts University. Publication: Cutaneous HPV8 and MmuPV1 E6 Proteins Target the NOTCH and TGF-beta Tumor Suppressors to Inhibit Differentiation and Sustain Keratinocyte Proliferation. Meyers JM, Uberoi A, Grace M, Lambert PF, Munger K. PLoS Pathog. 2017 Jan 20;13(1):e1006171. doi: 10.1371/journal.ppat.1006171. PPATHOGENS-D-16-02140 PubMed 28107544.
Backbone
  Vector backbone: pFLAG-CMV2
  Backbone manufacturer: Sigma
  Backbone size w/o insert (bp): 4679
  Total vector size (bp): 7727
  Vector type: Mammalian Expression
Growth in bacteria
  Bacterial resistance: Ampicillin, 100 μg/mL
  Growth temperature: 37°C
  Growth strain: DH5alpha
  Copy number: High Copy
Gene/Insert
  Gene/Insert name: MAML1
  Species: H. sapiens (human)
  Insert size (bp): 3048
  Mutation: Mutate 1010,1011 from DD to HH
  Entrez Gene: MAML1 (a.k.a. Mam-1, Mam1)
  Promoter: CMV
  Tag / fusion protein: Flag (N terminal on insert)
  Cloning method: Restriction Enzyme; 5′ cloning site SalI (unknown if destroyed); 3′ cloning site NotI (unknown if destroyed)
  Sequencing primers: 5′ CMV forward
Resource information
  A portion of this plasmid was derived from a plasmid made by: Original template DNA was a gift of J. Aster.
Terms and licenses: Academic/Nonprofit Terms; Industry Terms: Not Available to Industry
Depositor comments: Additional mutation G162C within the MAML1 translation was in the original CMV2 Flag MAML plasmid we were given by the J. Aster lab
How to cite: pFLAG-CMV2 MAML LHHLL was a gift from Karl Munger (Addgene plasmid # 87681 ; http://n2t.net/addgene:87681 ; RRID:Addgene_87681)
