[The description below was written by a language model from this plasmid's Addgene catalogue record and pLannotate feature annotations shown in this document.]
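Description:
pFLAG-CMV2 MAML LHHLL is a mammalian expression plasmid built on the commercial pFLAG-CMV2 backbone and carrying human MAML1 (Mastermind-like 1, a transcriptional coactivator in NOTCH signalling) with an N-terminal FLAG epitope. The roughly 3 kb coding sequence was inserted by restriction cloning between SalI and NotI sites. It is transcribed from the human cytomegalovirus immediate-early enhancer and promoter, and a human growth hormone polyadenylation signal lies downstream. The insert carries an engineered substitution changing residues 1010 and 1011 from aspartate to histidine, which gives the LHHLL motif named in the plasmid title. The depositor also notes an additional G162C change in the MAML1 translation that was inherited from the parental template plasmid.

In bacteria the plasmid replicates from a high-copy ColE1/pUC-type origin and is selected with ampicillin through the β-lactamase gene. An f1 origin is also present, along with an SV40 enhancer/early promoter region and remnants of lac and T7 regulatory elements from the backbone. No mammalian selection marker is annotated, which suits transient transfection.

The full sequence record is 10,158 nt, noticeably longer than the 7,727 bp catalogue total. About 2.4 kb between the end of the MAML1 coding sequence and the polyadenylation signal is unannotated, and the record does not explain this region. The associated publication concerns cutaneous papillomavirus E6 proteins targeting the NOTCH and TGF-β pathways, so the mutant was presumably used alongside wild-type MAML1 in that work, although the record does not state the functional effect of the mutation.
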