Features (pLannotate 1.2.2; 17 found; start..end, strand, type, name):
     30..48      -  misc_feature   MCS (fragment): pUC18/19 multiple cloning site
     76..3123    +  CDS            MAML1: MAML1_HUMAN - Also known as KIAA0200 From Homo sapiens (Human).
   5565..6187    +  polyA_signal   hGH poly(A) signal: human growth hormone polyadenylation signal
   6216..6545    +  promoter       SV40 promoter: SV40 enhancer and early promoter
   6584..6602    -  promoter       T7 promoter: promoter for bacteriophage T7 RNA polymerase
   6640..6656    -  protein_bind   lac operator: The lac repressor binds to the lac operator to inhibit transcription in E. coli. This inhibition can be relieved by adding lactose or isopropyl-β-D-thiogalactopyranoside (IPTG). lac repressor encoded by lacI
   6664..6694    -  promoter       lac promoter: promoter for the E. coli lac operon
   6709..6730    -  protein_bind   CAP binding site: CAP binding activates transcription in the presence of cAMP. E. coli catabolite activator protein
   6743..6835    -  CDS            lacI (fragment): lac repressor; lacI; The lac repressor binds to the lac operator to inhibit transcription in E. coli. This inhibition can be relieved by adding lactose or isopropyl-β-D-thiogalactopyranoside (IPTG).
   7018..7606    -  rep_origin     ori: high-copy-number ColE1/pMB1/pBR322/pUC origin of replication
   7777..8637    -  CDS            AmpR: β-lactamase; bla; confers resistance to ampicillin, carbenicillin, and related antibiotics
   8638..8742    -  promoter       AmpR promoter: bla
   8769..9197    +  rep_origin     f1 ori (sequence partly withheld): f1 bacteriophage origin of replication; arrow indicates direction of (+) strand synthesis
   9228..9382    -  CDS            lacZα (fragment): LacZα fragment of β-galactosidase; lacZ fragment
   9542..9921    +  enhancer       CMV enhancer: human cytomegalovirus immediate early enhancer
   9923..10122   +  promoter       CMV promoter: human cytomegalovirus (CMV) immediate early promoter
  10158..20      +  CDS            3xFLAG (fragment) (across the origin): three tandem FLAG® epitope tags
>Addgene plasmid #87681 | pFLAG-CMV2 MAML LHHLL | addgene full sequence | sequence record 173655 | Addgene NGS Result
GACTACAAAGACGATGACGACAAGCTTAAGTCGACTCTAGAGGATCCCGGGCCCGGCCCGTGCAGCCCGC
GGCCCATGGTGCTGCCCACCTGCCCCATGGCGGAGTTCGCGCTGCCGCGGCACAGCGCGGTCATGGAGCG
CCTTCGCCGGCGCATCGAGCTGTGCCGGCGCCACCACAGCACCTGCGAGGCCCGCTACGAGGCCGTGTCG
CCCGAGCGCCTGGAGCTGGAGCGCCAACACACCTTCGCCCTGCACCAGCGCTGCATCCAGGCCAAGGCCA
AGCGCGCCGGGAAGCACAGGCAGCCGCCCGCCGCCACGGCCCCGGCGCCCGCCGCCCCGGCCCCGCGCCT
GGACGCCGCTGACGGCCCCGAGCACGGCCGCCCGGCCACGCATCTTCATGATACAGTTAAGAGGAATCTT
GACAGCGCCACTTCCCCTCAGAATGGCGATCAACAGAATGGCTACGGGGACCTCTTTCCTGGGCATAAGA
AGACTCGCCGGGAGGCCCCTCTGGGAGTTGCCATCTCTTCCAATGGACTGCCTCCAGCCTCCCCCCTCTG
TCAGTCTGACAAGCCTTCTGGAGCCGACGCCCTGCAGTCCAGTGGGAAGCACTCTCTGGGGCTAGACTCT
CTCAACAAAAAGCGTCTGGCTGACTCCAGCCTTCACTTGAATGGAGGCAGTAACCCCAGTGAGTCATTTC
CTCTGAGCCTGAATAAAGAACTGAAGCAGGAGCCTGTCGAAGACCTGCCTTGCATGATCACTGGGACTGT
CGGCTCCATATCGCAAAGCAACCTCATGCCAGACCTCAACCTTAACGAGCAGGAGTGGAAGGAGCTCATC
GAGGAGCTGAACAGGTCGGTGCCCGATGAAGACATGAAGGACCTGTTTAATGAGGACTTCGAGGAGAAGA
AGGACCCAGAGTCTTCTGGCTCTGCCACACAAACCCCCTTGGCACAGGACATTAATATTAAGACGGAATT
CTCTCCAGCAGCCTTTGAGCAAGAACAGTTAGGCTCTCCACAAGTGAGGGCCGGGTCTGCAGGGCAGACC
TTTCTGGGGCCTTCCTCTGCCCCTGTGAGTACAGATTCCCCCAGCCTAGGGGGCTCCCAAACCTTATTCC
ACACCTCTGGTCAGCCCCGGGCGGACAATCCCAGTCCAAACCTGATGCCGGCATCAGCCCAGGCCCAGAA
CGCACAAAGAGCCCTTGCAGGTGTGGTATTGCCCAGTCAGGGCCCAGGAGGGGCCTCAGAGCTGTCCTCT
GCCCACCAGCTCCAGCAGATCGCTGCCAAGCAGAAGCGCGAGCAGATGCTCCAGAACCCACAGCAGGCCA
CCCCGGCACCAGCCCCGGGCCAGATGTCCACATGGCAGCAGACGGGGCCCTCCCACAGTTCCTTAGATGT
CCCTTACCCCATGGAGAAGCCTGCCAGCCCTTCCAGCTACAAGCAAGACTTCACTAACTCCAAACTGCTC
ATGATGCCTAGTGTGAATAAGAGTTCCCCTCGGCCCGGAGGCCCCTACCTCCAGCCCAGCCATGTGAACC
TGCTGAGTCACCAGCCACCGAGTAACTTGAATCAGAACTCCGCGAATAACCAGGGGTCTGTGCTGGACTA
CGGCAATACAAAACCCCTTTCTCATTACAAAGCGGACTGTGGGCAAGGCAGCCCGGGGTCTGGCCAGAGC
AAGCCAGCCCTGATGGCTTATCTTCCCCAGCAGCTGTCCCATATAAGTCACGAGCAGAACTCCCTGTTTC
TGATGAAGCCAAAGCCAGGAAATATGCCTTTCCGATCACTGGTTCCACCTGGCCAGGAGCAGAACCCTTC
CAGTGTCCCTGTGCAAGCCCAGGCTACCAGTGTTGGGACCCAGCCGCCTGCCGTGTCCGTGGCCAGCTCC
CACAACAGCTCCCCCTATCTCAGCAGCCAGCAACAGGCCGCTGTAATGAAGCAGCATCAGTTGCTTTTGG
ACCAACAGAAACAAAGGGAGCAGCAGCAAAAGCATTTACAGCAACAGCAGTTCCTTCAGAGGCAACAGCA
CCTTCTCGCGGAACAGGAGAAGCAACAGTTTCAGCGCCATCTGACCCGCCCACCACCCCAGTACCAAGAC
CCGACACAAGGCAGCTTCCCACAGCAGGTTGGACAGTTCACAGGGTCCTCTGCTGCCGTGCCCGGCATGA
ACACCTTGGGTCCATCCAACTCCAGCTGTCCTCGAGTGTTCCCTCAGGCTGGGAATCTGATGCCAATGGG
CCCTGGACATGCTTCAGTTTCCTCTCTCCCCACAAACTCAGGCCAACAGGACCGGGGTGTGGCTCAGTTC
CCTGGCTCCCAAAACATGCCTCAGAGCAGCCTCTATGGCATGGCTTCTGGCATAACCCAGATAGTTGCCC
AGCCCCCGCCACAGGCCACCAATGGACATGCCCACATTCCACGGCAGACCAACGTGGGCCAGAACACCTC
CGTCTCAGCTGCCTATGGGCAGAACTCTCTGGGAAGCTCTGGCCTCTCCCAGCAGCACAATAAGGGGACC
CTGAACCCTGGTTTAACAAAGCCACCGGTCCCAAGGGTGTCACCAGCCATGGGAGGCCAGAATTCCTCCT
GGCAGCATCAGGGAATGCCGAACCTCAGTGGCCAGACCCCAGGGAACAGCAACGTGAGTCCCTTCACTGC
AGCCTCCAGTTTCCACATGCAGCAGCAGGCCCACCTGAAAATGTCTAGCCCGCAATTCTCCCAGGCAGTG
CCCAACAGGCCCATGGCTCCCATGAGCTCAGCAGCTGCCGTGGGGTCCTTGCTACCCCCAGTGAGTGCAC
AGCAGAGGACCAGCGCCCCTGCCCCAGCACCACCCCCAACAGCCCCTCAGCAGGGCTTGCCTGGCCTGAG
CCCAGCAGGGCCTGAGCTGGGGGCCTTCAGCCAGAGCCCTGCCTCACAGATGGGCGGTCGGGCGGGGCTG
CACTGCACCCAGGCCTACCCTGTGCGGACCGCGGGCCAGGAGCTGCCTTTTGCCTATAGCGGGCAGCCAG
GTGGCAGTGGGCTCTCTAGTGTGGCTGGACACACCGATCTGATCGACTCCCTGCTGAAGAACAGGACTTC
AGAGGAGTGGATGAGTGATTTGCACCACCTGTTAGGGTCTCAGTAATGGAAGGATTTGTAGTGTTTTTAG
TGTTCATTCATCCTATATTTTTATTCTCAGATTCAAAGAAAGAGCAACTACTTTGGACCAAAAGCCCATG
GCCTGGGGAGCTGGGCAGGTAGAGCCCAAGCTCCAGGTGAGGCCTGGCCCTGGGCAGGGTCTGTGGCTGC
GCCCCTCAGGCCAGCAGTTGAGGTCCATCGGGCTGGCCCCAGCCCATCTGCTGGCATCAGTACCTGGTGT
TGGGACAGCAGGATAGGGTTCTAAAGGTGGTTTTCTATCCAAACGACCAAAAAACCAACAGTAACACCAG
TGAAACCCCACACTGTCGGGCTTATAAAAATCTGTGCCATCATGGTGATTTTATCCAAGACTGCTCCACT
TACCCTAGTGCTGGGGACAAGTTTCTGTTGAAACTTTAGATAGCAGAATTATTTGCAATTTGTAGCATAG
AAAAGATTTTTAAATTTTTTTACAAAAGGTTTTTAAACAGATTAGGGTAGGTGATGGTTTAAATCAATTA
AGTGGCATTGGAAACCTAGGGTTTCCTTTTGATTAAGAGCCTTTTTTGTTTCTGCTCTTTGTCAGCTTTC
AGGGGAGAAGGAGGCCACTGGAAAATTATTTCCCTAAGTGCAGGCTGTTGACTGCGTATGCCAAAAAGGG
ACAGGAGGCATGGGATAGCAGGTCTGGTGACACAGCTAGGGTCTTCCTAGCAGCTCCTCCTCCTCCCTCC
CAAGGCCCCCAGGAATCCCTTCCTCCCATGTCCTGGCAGCAGGACCCCAGGCTACATATGGAAGGTAGAG
ATGTGGGGGTCCTGTGTCCTGGAGTATTATGTCTCCCCACCTTCTGCAGTTTTCTCTGAACATGTATGTT
GCCCATGGTGGGAGCGTGGTCACTGTGCAGTTGTGCACAGATGTCTTTCCTTTACCGTTGGCCTTTCTGT
CTGCCTCTCCTTCCTCTCTGCAGCCCAAATGGAAAACAATTATTTACTCCATTGGAGGGAAAGGAAGAGT
CTTAGAATTCCTAAGGGAACCTTAGCATAAAGGTTTTGGGGAAGGAGGCCGTAGGCCGGCCCGGAGGAAG
CAATTCCACTTGGTTTGACAACTTCTGCCACTCCCATGTCAGATGACTTGCACTTCTTAAAGAGATTGCT
TTATAACACTAAGACATCCTTTCTAAAGATTCAAGTGGACTTGACTAAGCTGAGGGTCCACGAAATAGAA
TATGACATGTGAGCTGTTTTTGGAAAACGAAGATGGAGAGAGCACTTCCCCGTAACGAAAGCAAAGTGGT
AAGCACAGGGTGAGACCCTTTTACACAGAATGGTGGAGAGAAAAGAGAATGCTGAAAAGTGGCTCAGATG
CAGAGTGTTCTGTGGAGAAACTGCAGCCCCACTTCTGTTTCCCTGGAGTCTCCCAATGGATCATTCAGGA
GTGTCCTATGTGAGAATTGAGCCAAGGAAAATACTCATGCAACCAGCCTGAGTCGCGGTGAGGGGACGAG
AGGTTGTACACACATTGGTAGTTATTTTGCACCAGCAGTGCCTTTCTCACTGGGGGTACTTGGACCCTCA
GATCTTCTTTTCTAATAGCCATTTGCCACCCCAAGTGGTATGTCGGCCATTTCTCCTTAAAACACCTTCC
CTACCTTTCCCATGTACTCAGTTTAGCTCTCAAAGAAGGGGTGAATCATAAAGCCAGTGAAAATTTCACC
CTCTGAGGGAGTTCCCCAATCTGAAGGGGAAGAGGGTGACCTCAGCGGCTTTTCTCCCAAAAATCGGCTG
AAGGCTGGTTGTGGATCCTTGTTCCTCTCCTGACCCCATCTGGCTGCTGCCCCATCTCCCACCCCTGTCC
CCGGGGCTCGCTGGCCCTGCACTCCGCCTTAGTCCTGGGGCCGGCGACACAGTGGGGGCTCCTCACTTGC
TGCAGTGTCATAGCAATAAAATGTGATTCTTGGGGTCCCCCCAGGGAGCTGCCCATGGCTTTATTTATGA
ACCTGGTTTTCGGGAGTCAGGGGAGGAGATGACTTTGCTTCTGTGCACAGCCCCGTCTTCCAGGAGCCAC
GACTCAGAAGAAAAGGGTGCTCAGACTTTTGTTATACACATTTGCTTTGTGTAAATAAATGTTTACAATT
TTATATGAAAGATGGAATAAGCGCTAGAGCTTCCAACTGTATATTTTTTACTTTTATAGATTTTAAAACT
ATGATCCTTTATATGTGTGTTTTGGGGGAGCTATGATAAGTTTTATGGCAAACGGTTGGTATTGTTAACT
TTTTATTGTCATCAAAAGTTCATAAAAGTCCTATTAATCCCCATATTCTTCTACTGCCCTTAACTCTGGT
ATACACCAAAAAGAAATCTTTACTTTCCTTGTTTTATCATTATAAAAATAAAGTATTTTGCTAGTATGGA
AAAAAAAAAAAAAAAAAGGGCGGCCGCGGATCCCGGGTGGCATCCCTGTGACCCCTCCCCAGTGCCTCTC
CTGGCCCTGGAAGTTGCCACTCCAGTGCCCACCAGCCTTGTCCTAATAAAATTAAGTTGCATCATTTTGT
CTGACTAGGTGTCCTTCTATAATATTATGGGGTGGAGGGGGGTGGTATGGAGCAAGGGGCAAGTTGGGAA
GACAACCTGTAGGGCCTGCGGGGTCTATTGGGAACCAAGCTGGAGTGCAGTGGCACAATCTTGGCTCACT
GCAATCTCCGCCTCCTGGGTTCAAGCGATTCTCCTGCCTCAGCCTCCCGAGTTGTTGGGATTCCAGGCAT
GCATGACCAGGCTCAGCTAATTTTTGTTTTTTTGGTAGAGACGGGGTTTCACCATATTGGCCAGGCTGGT
CTCCAACTCCTAATCTCAGGTGATCTACCCACCTTGGCCTCCCAAATTGCTGGGATTACAGGCGTGAACC
ACTGCTCCCTTCCCTGTCCTTCTGATTTTAAAATAACTATACCAGCAGGAGGACGTCCAGACACAGCATA
GGCTACCTGGCCATGCCCAACCGGTGGGACATTTGAGTTGCTTGCTTGGCACTGTCCTCTCATGCGTTGG
GTCCACTCAGTAGATGCCTGTTGAATTGGGTACGCGGCCAGCTTGGCTGTGGAATGTGTGTCAGTTAGGG
TGTGGAAAGTCCCCAGGCTCCCCAGCAGGCAGAAGTATGCAAAGCATGCATCTCAATTAGTCAGCAACCA
GGTGTGGAAAGTCCCCAGGCTCCCCAGCAGGCAGAAGTATGCAAAGCATGCATCTCAATTAGTCAGCAAC
CATAGTCCCGCCCCTAACTCCGCCCATCCCGCCCCTAACTCCGCCCAGTTCCGCCCATTCTCCGCCCCAT
GGCTGACTAATTTTTTTTATTTATGCAGAGGCCGAGGCCGCCTCGGCCTCTGAGCTATTCCAGAAGTAGT
GAGGAGGCTTTTTTGGAGGCCTAGGCTTTTGCAAAAAGCTCCTCGAGGAACTGAAAAACCAGAAAGTTAA
TTCCCTATAGTGAGTCGTATTAAATTCGTAATCATGTCATAGCTGTTTCCTGTGTGAAATTGTTATCCGC
TCACAATTCCACACAACATACGAGCCGGAAGCATAAAGTGTAAAGCCTGGGGTGCCTAATGAGTGAGCTA
ACTCACATTAATTGCGTTGCGCTCACTGCCCGCTTTCCAGTCGGGAAACCTGTCGTGCCAGCTGCATTAA
TGAATCGGCCAACGCGCGGGGAGAGGCGGTTTGCGTATTGGGCGCTCTTCCGCTTCCTCGCTCACTGACT
CGCTGCGCTCGGTCGTTCGGCTGCGGCGAGCGGTATCAGCTCACTCAAAGGCGGTAATACGGTTATCCAC
AGAATCAGGGGATAACGCAGGAAAGAACATGTGAGCAAAAGGCCAGCAAAAGGCCAGGAACCGTAAAAAG
GCCGCGTTGCTGGCGTTTTTCCATAGGCTCCGCCCCCCTGACGAGCATCACAAAAATCGACGCTCAAGTC
AGAGGTGGCGAAACCCGACAGGACTATAAAGATACCAGGCGTTTCCCCCTGGAAGCTCCCTCGTGCGCTC
TCCTGTTCCGACCCTGCCGCTTACCGGATACCTGTCCGCCTTTCTCCCTTCGGGAAGCGTGGCGCTTTCT
CATAGCTCACGCTGTAGGTATCTCAGTTCGGTGTAGGTCGTTCGCTCCAAGCTGGGCTGTGTGCACGAAC
CCCCCGTTCAGCCCGACCGCTGCGCCTTATCCGGTAACTATCGTCTTGAGTCCAACCCGGTAAGACACGA
CTTATCGCCACTGGCAGCAGCCACTGGTAACAGGATTAGCAGAGCGAGGTATGTAGGCGGTGCTACAGAG
TTCTTGAAGTGGTGGCCTAACTACGGCTACACTAGAAGAACAGTATTTGGTATCTGCGCTCTGCTGAAGC
CAGTTACCTTCGGAAAAAGAGTTGGTAGCTCTTGATCCGGCAAACAAACCACCGCTGGTAGCGGTGGTTT
TTTTGTTTGCAAGCAGCAGATTACGCGCAGAAAAAAAGGATCTCAAGAAGATCCTTTGATCTTTTCTACG
GGGTCTGACGCTCAGTGGAACGAAAACTCACGTTAAGGGATTTTGGTCATGAGATTATCAAAAAGGATCT
TCACCTAGATCCTTTTAAATTAAAAATGAAGTTTTAAATCAATCTAAAGTATATATGAGTAAACTTGGTC
TGACAGTTACCAATGCTTAATCAGTGAGGCACCTATCTCAGCGATCTGTCTATTTCGTTCATCCATAGTT
GCCTGACTCCCCGTCGTGTAGATAACTACGATACGGGAGGGCTTACCATCTGGCCCCAGTGCTGCAATGA
TACCGCGAGACCCACGCTCACCGGCTCCAGATTTATCAGCAATAAACCAGCCAGCCGGAAGGGCCGAGCG
CAGAAGTGGTCCTGCAACTTTATCCGCCTCCATCCAGTCTATTAATTGTTGCCGGGAAGCTAGAGTAAGT
AGTTCGCCAGTTAATAGTTTGCGCAACGTTGTTGCCATTGCTACAGGCATCGTGGTGTCACGCTCGTCGT
TTGGTATGGCTTCATTCAGCTCCGGTTCCCAACGATCAAGGCGAGTTACATGATCCCCCATGTTGTGCAA
AAAAGCGGTTAGCTCCTTCGGTCCTCCGATCGTTGTCAGAAGTAAGTTGGCCGCAGTGTTATCACTCATG
GTTATGGCAGCACTGCATAATTCTCTTACTGTCATGCCATCCGTAAGATGCTTTTCTGTGACTGGTGAGT
ACTCAACCAAGTCATTCTGAGAATAGTGTATGCGGCGACCGAGTTGCTCTTGCCCGGCGTCAATACGGGA
TAATACCGCGCCACATAGCAGAACTTTAAAAGTGCTCATCATTGGAAAACGTTCTTCGGGGCGAAAACTC
TCAAGGATCTTACCGCTGTTGAGATCCAGTTCGATGTAACCCACTCGTGCACCCAACTGATCTTCAGCAT
CTTTTACTTTCACCAGCGTTTCTGGGTGAGCAAAAACAGGAAGGCAAAATGCCGCAAAAAAGGGAATAAG
GGCGACACGGAAATGTTGAATACTCATACTCTTCCTTTTTCAATATTATTGAAGCATTTATCAGGGTTAT
TGTCTCATGAGCGGATACATATTTGAATGTATTTAGAAAAATAAACAAATAGGGGTTCCGCGCACATTTC
CCCGAAAAGTGCCACCTG
[124 nt withheld, positions 8769-8892]
C
[91 nt withheld, positions 8894-8984]
A
[49 nt withheld, positions 8986-9034]
CCTTTGACGTTGGAGTCCACGTTCTTT
[37 nt withheld, positions 9062-9098]
ACCCTATCTCGGTCTATTCTTTTGATTTATAAGGGATTTTGCCGATTTCGGCCTATTGGTTAAAAAATGA
GCTGATTTAACAAAAATTTAACGCGAATTTTAACAAAATATTAACGCTTACAATTTCCATTCGCCATTCA
GGCTGCGCAACTGTTGGGAAGGGCGATCGGTGCGGGCCTCTTCGCTATTACGCCAGCTGGCGAAAGGGGG
ATGTGCTGCAAGGCGATTAAGTTGGGTAACGCCAGGGTTTTCCCAGTCACGACGTTGTAAAACGACGGCC
AGTGCCAAGCTGATCTATACATTGAATCAATATTGGCAATTAGCCATATTAGTCATTGGTTATATAGCAT
AAATCAATATTGGCTATTGGCCATTGCATACGTTGTATCTATATCATAATATGTACATTTATATTGGCTC
ATGTCCAATATGACCGCCATGTTGACATTGATTATTGACTAGTTATTAATAGTAATCAATTACGGGGTCA
TTAGTTCATAGCCCATATATGGAGTTCCGCGTTACATAACTTACGGTAAATGGCCCGCCTGGCTGACCGC
CCAACGACCCCCGCCCATTGACGTCAATAATGACGTATGTTCCCATAGTAACGCCAATAGGGACTTTCCA
TTGACGTCAATGGGTGGAGTATTTACGGTAAACTGCCCACTTGGCAGTACATCAAGTGTATCATATGCCA
AGTCCGCCCCCTATTGACGTCAATGACGGTAAATGGCCCGCCTGGCATTATGCCCAGTACATGACCTTAC
GGGACTTTCCTACTTGGCAGTACATCTACGTATTAGTCATCGCTATTACCATGGTGATGCGGTTTTGGCA
GTACACCAATGGGCGTGGATAGCGGTTTGACTCACGGGGATTTCCAAGTCTCCACCCCATTGACGTCAAT
GGGAGTTTGTTTTGGCACCAAAATCAACGGGACTTTCCAAAATGTCGTAATAACCCCGCCCCGTTGACGC
AAATGGGCGGTAGGCGTGTACGGTGGGAGGTCTATATAAGCAGAGCTCGTTTAGTGAACCGTCAGAATTG
ATCTACCATG
